Addgene plasmid #39021: RPS6KA1
Purpose: Bacterial expression for structure determination; may not be full ORF
Depositing lab: Nicola Burgess-Brown. Depositing organization: University of Oxford.
Backbone
  Vector backbone: pNIC28-Bsa4
  Backbone manufacturer: SGC
  Vector type: Bacterial Expression
Growth in bacteria
  Bacterial resistance: Kanamycin, 50 μg/mL
  Growth temperature: 37°C
  Growth strain: Mach1
  Copy number: Low Copy
Gene/Insert
  Gene/Insert name: RPS6KA1 (alt names: ribosomal protein S6 kinase, 90kDa, polypeptide 1 [isoform a]; PDB:2WNT)
  Species: H. sapiens (human)
  Insert size (bp): 1066
  Entrez Gene: RPS6KA1 (a.k.a. HU-1, MAPKAPK1, MAPKAPK1A, RSK, RSK1, p90Rsk)
  Tag / fusion protein: His Tev (N terminal on insert)
  Cloning method: Ligation Independent Cloning
  Sequencing primers: 5′ T7; 3′ T7-term
Terms and licenses: Academic/Nonprofit Terms; Industry Terms: Not Available to Industry
How to cite: RPS6KA1 was a gift from Nicola Burgess-Brown (Addgene plasmid # 39021 ; http://n2t.net/addgene:39021 ; RRID:Addgene_39021)
