[The description below was written by a language model from this plasmid's Addgene catalogue record.]
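Description:
RPS6KA1 is a bacterial expression plasmid built on the pNIC28-Bsa4 backbone from the SGC, designed to produce a fragment of human ribosomal protein S6 kinase, 90 kDa, polypeptide 1 (isoform a; also known as RSK1, p90Rsk or MAPKAPK1A) in E. coli for structure determination. It is maintained under kanamycin selection and is recorded as low copy. The origin of replication is not stated, and no feature table is available, so the vector elements cannot be described in detail from this record.

The insert is about 1.07 kb of human RPS6KA1 coding sequence, introduced by ligation-independent cloning. The record warns that it may not be the full open reading frame, and the insert size is consistent with a truncated construct covering only part of the kinase, as is usual for domain-level crystallography targets. The exact residue boundaries are not given. The protein is fused at its N terminus to a His tag followed by a TEV protease site, which allows capture by immobilised metal affinity chromatography and then proteolytic removal of the tag to leave near-native protein. The promoter is not explicitly listed, but the recommended T7 and T7-terminator sequencing primers indicate that the insert sits between T7 promoter and terminator regions, implying expression in a host that supplies T7 RNA polymerase. The entry links the construct to a deposited PDB structure, in keeping with its intended use for recombinant protein production for crystallisation and related biophysical or biochemical studies of RSK1.
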