>Addgene plasmid #39021 | RPS6KA1 | depositor partial sequence | sequence record 49079 | RPS6KA1 sequence 1066 bps
ATGCACCATCATCATCATCATTCTTCTGGTGTAGATCTGGGTACCGAGAACCTGTACTTCCAATCCATGG
TTTTTAGTGACGGCTACGTGGTAAAGGAGACAATTGGTGTGGGCTCCTACTCTGAGTGCAAGCGCTGTGT
CCACAAGGCCACCAACATGGAGTATGCTGTCAAGGTCATTGATAAGAGCAAGCGGGATCCTTCAGAAGAG
ATTGAGATTCTTCTGCGGTATGGCCAGCACCCCAACATCATCACTCTGAAAGATGTGTATGATGATGGCA
AACACGTGTACCTGGTGACAGAGCTGATGCGGGGTGGGGAGCTGCTGGACAAGATCCTGCGGCAGAAGTT
CTTCTCAGAGCGGGAGGCCAGCTTTGTCCTGCACACCATTGGCAAAACTGTGGAGTATCTGCACTCACAG
GGGGTTGTGCACAGGGACCTGAAGCCCAGCAACATCCTGTATGTGGACGAGTCCGGGAATCCCGAGTGCC
TGCGCATCTGTGACTTTGGTTTTGCCAAACAGCTGCGGGCTGAGAATGGGCTCCTCATGACACCTTGCTA
CACAGCCAACTTTGTGGCGCCTGAGGTGCTGAAGCGCCAGGGCTACGATGAAGGCTGCGACATCTGGAGC
CTGGGCATTCTGCTGTACACCATGCTGGCAGGATATACTCCATTTGCCAACGGTCCCAGTGACACACCAG
AGGAAATCCTAACCCGGATCGGCAGTGGGAAGTTTACCCTCAGTGGGGGAAATTGGAACACAGTTTCAGA
GACAGCCAAGGACCTGGTGTCCAAGATGCTACACGTGGATCCCCACCAGCGCCTCACAGCTAAGCAGGTT
CTGCAGCATCCATGGGTCACCCAGAAAGACAAGCTTCCCCAAAGCCAGCTGTCCCACCAGGACCTACAGC
TTGTGAAGGGAGCCATGGCTGCCACGTACTCCGCACTCAACAGCTCCAAGCCCACCCCCCAGCTGAAGCC
CATCGAGTCATCCATCCTGGCCCAGCGGCGAGTGAGGAAGTTGCCATCCACCACCCTGTGACAGTAAAGG
TGGATACGGATCCGAA
