>Addgene plasmid #39021 | RPS6KA1 | addgene partial sequence | sequence record 53010 | T7 5'-TAATACGACTCACTATAGGG-3'
CCCTCTAGAAATAATTTTGTTTAACTTTAAGAAGGAGATATACATATGCACCATCATCATCATCATTCTT
CTGGTGTAGATCTGGGTACCGAGAACCTGTACTTCCAATCCATGGTTTTTAGTGACGGCTACGTGGTAAA
GGAGACAATTGGTGTGGGCTCCTACTCTGAGTGCAAGCGCTGTGTCCACAAGGCCACCAACATGGAGTAT
GCTGTCAAGGTCATTGATAAGAGCAAGCGGGATCCTTCAGAAGAGATTGAGATTCTTCTGCGGTATGGCC
AGCACCCCAACATCATCACTCTGAAAGATGTGTATGATGATGGCAAACACGTGTACCTGGTGACAGAGCT
GATGCGGGGTGGGGAGCTGCTGGACAAGATCCTGCGGCAGAAGTTCTTCTCAGAGCGGGAGGCCAGCTTT
GTCCTGCACACCATTGGCAAAACTGTGGAGTATCTGCACTCACAGGGGGTTGTGCACAGGGACCTGAAGC
CCAGCAACATCCTGTATGTGGACGAGTCCGGGAATCCCGAGTGCCTGCGCATCTGTGACTTTGGTTTTGC
CAAACAGCTGCGGGCTGAGAATGGGCTCCTCATGACACCTTGCTACACAGCCAACTTTGTGGCGCCTGAG
GTGCTGAAGCGCCAGGGCTACGATGAAGGCTGCGACATCTGGAGCCTGGGCATTCTGCTGTACACCATGC
TGGCAGGATATACTCCATTTGCCAACGGTCCCAGTGACACACCAGAGGAAATCCTAACCCGGATCGGCAG
TGGGAAGTTTACCCTCAGTGGGGGAAATTGGAACACAGTTTCAGAGACAGCCAAGGACCTGGTGTCCAAG
ATGCTACACGTGGATCCCCACCAGCGCCTCACAGCTAAGCAGGTTCTGCAGCATCCATGGGTCACCCAGA
AAGACAAGCTTCCCCAAAGCCAGCTGTCCCACCAGGACCTACAGCTTGTGAAGGGAGCCATGGCTGCCAC
GTACTCCGCACTCAACAGCTCCAAGCCCACCCC
