>Addgene plasmid #39021 | RPS6KA1 | addgene partial sequence | sequence record 53359 | T7_term
ACTCGATGGGCTTCAGCTGGGGGGTGGGCTTGGAGCTGTTGAGTGCGGAGTACGTGGCAGCCATGGCTCC
CTTCACAAGCTGTAGGTCCTGGTGGGACAGCTGGCTTTGGGGAAGCTTGTCTTTCTGGGTGACCCATGGA
TGCTGCAGAACCTGCTTAGCTGTGAGGCGCTGGTGGGGATCCACGTGTAGCATCTTGGACACCAGGTCCT
TGGCTGTCTCTGAAACTGTGTTCCAATTTCCCCCACTGAGGGTAAACTTCCCACTGCCGATCCGGGTTAG
GATTTCCTCTGGTGTGTCACTGGGACCGTTGGCAAATGGAGTATATCCTGCCAGCATGGTGTACAGCAGA
ATGCCCAGGCTCCAGATGTCGCAGCCTTCATCGTAGCCCTGGCGCTTCAGCACCTCAGGCGCCACAAAGT
TGGCTGTGTAGCAAGGTGTCATGAGGAGCCCATTCTCAGCCCGCAGCTGTTTGGCAAAACCAAAGTCACA
GATGCGCAGGCACTCGGGATTCCCGGACTCGTCCACATACAGGATGTTGCTGGGCTTCAGGTCCCTGTGC
ACAACCCCCTGTGAGTGCAGATACTCCACAGTTTTGCCAATGGTGTGCAGGACAAAGCTGGCCTCCCGCT
CTGAGAAGAACTTCTGCCGCAGGATCTTGTCCAGCAGCTCCCCACCCCGCATCAGCTCTGTCACCAGGTA
CACGTGTTTGCCATCATCATACACATCTTTCAGAGTGATGATGTTGGGGT
